Addgene plasmid #208043: TRIPZ-bioGEF-SUMO2nc-PURO
Purpose: Enables inducible expression of low-affinity Avitag-SUMO2nc; to perform bioE3; nc = non-cleavable mutation; selection with puromycin
Depositing lab: Rosa Barrio & James Sutherland. Depositing organization: CIC bioGUNE. Publication: BioE3 identifies specific substrates of ubiquitin E3 ligases. Barroso-Gomila O, Merino-Cacho L, Muratore V, Perez C, Taibi V, Maspero E, Azkargorta M, Iloro I, Trulsson F, Vertegaal ACO, Mayor U, Elortza F, Polo S, Barrio R, Sutherland JD. Nat Commun. 2023 Nov 23;14(1):7656. doi: 10.1038/s41467-023-43326-8. PubMed 37996419.
Backbone
  Vector backbone: TRIPZ
  Backbone manufacturer: Open Biosystems
  Vector type: Lentiviral
  Selectable markers: Puromycin
Growth in bacteria
  Bacterial resistance: Ampicillin, 100 μg/mL
  Growth temperature: 30°C
  Growth strain: NEB Stable
  Copy number: High Copy
Gene/Insert
  Gene/Insert name: SUMO2nc
  Species: H. sapiens (human)
  Mutation: Q90P Mutation near C-terminus suppresses cleavage by SENPs/DUBs
  Entrez Gene: SUMO2 (a.k.a. HSMT3, SMT3B, SMT3H2, SUMO3, Smt3A)
  Promoter: tetO/UBC
  Tag / fusion protein: Low-affinity Avitag (N terminal on insert)
  Cloning method: Gibson Cloning
Terms and licenses: Academic/Nonprofit Terms; Industry Terms: Not Available to Industry
Depositor comments: Lentiviral packaging of TRIPZ is more efficient with TAT expression (e.g using pcDNA1-TatHIV Addgene ID: 138478) and 2nd generation gag/pol/env combination (e.g. using PSPAX2 Addgene ID: 12260 and pMD2.G Addgene ID: 12259); Use of bioGEF-UBwt may be necessary for certain E3 ligases (e.g. NEDD4 HECT ligase); Use of "non-cleavable" versions may reduce recycling of biotinylated UB and may lead to higher yields of biotinylated protein for proteomic analysis, but induction times should be minimized to avoid toxicity.
How to cite: TRIPZ-bioGEF-SUMO2nc-PURO was a gift from Rosa Barrio & James Sutherland (Addgene plasmid # 208043 ; http://n2t.net/addgene:208043 ; RRID:Addgene_208043)
