[The description below was written by a language model from this plasmid's Addgene catalogue record and pLannotate feature annotations shown in this document.]
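Description:
TRIPZ-bioGEF-SUMO2nc-PURO is a doxycycline-inducible HIV-1-based lentiviral vector built on the TRIPZ backbone, made to express a tagged, non-cleavable human SUMO2 in mammalian cells. It is maintained in E. coli through a high-copy ColE1/pUC-type origin with ampicillin resistance. The annotation also finds an f1 origin, an EM7-driven bleomycin/Zeocin resistance gene inside the viral region, and an SV40-promoter cassette containing a hygromycin resistance fragment outside it. The viral elements comprise a truncated 5' LTR, Ψ packaging signal, gag fragment, RRE, cPPT/CTS, WPRE and a self-inactivating ΔU3 3' LTR. The depositors note that packaging is more efficient when Tat is supplied alongside second-generation gag/pol and envelope helper plasmids.

The payload sits behind a Tet-responsive (tight TRE) promoter. It is SUMO2 carrying the Q90P change near its C-terminus, which suppresses cleavage by SENP proteases, fused at the N-terminus to a low-affinity AviTag ("bioGEF"). The tag is not separately annotated in the feature table. An SV40 poly(A) fragment follows the insert. Downstream, the human UbC promoter drives a bicistronic unit of rtTA3, flanked by loxP511 sites, followed by an EMCV IRES and the puromycin resistance gene. Transduced cells can therefore be selected with puromycin, and they constitutively make the transactivator that switches on the SUMO2 cassette when doxycycline is added.

The construct is intended for BioE3, a method for identifying specific substrates of E3 ligases by biotinylation of the AviTag-modified modifier and proteomic analysis. The depositors comment that non-cleavable versions may reduce recycling of the biotinylated modifier and raise yields. They add that induction should be kept short to limit toxicity.
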