Features (pLannotate 1.2.2; 39 found; start..end, strand, type, name):
    377..634     +  LTR            5' LTR (truncated): truncated 5' long terminal repeat (LTR) from HIV-1
    681..806     +  misc_feature   HIV-1 Ψ: packaging signal of human immunodeficiency virus type 1
    790..1128    +  CDS            HIV-1 gag (fragment): gag protein from human immunodeficiency virus 1; gag
   1303..1536    +  misc_feature   RRE: The Rev response element (RRE) of HIV-1 allows for Rev-dependent mRNA export from the nucleus to the cytoplasm.
   1913..2013    +  CDS            Rev (fragment): human immunodeficiency virus 1 (HIV-1) Rev protein; rev; enhances nuclear export of unspliced and incompletely spliced viral mRNAs
   2063..2180    +  misc_feature   cPPT/CTS: central polypurine tract and central termination sequence of HIV-1
   2245..2619    -  CDS            BleoR: antibiotic-binding protein; Sh ble from Streptoalloteichus hindustanus; confers resistance to bleomycin, phleomycin, and Zeocin™
   2639..2686    -  promoter       EM7 promoter: synthetic bacterial promoter&nbsp
   2713..2991    +  promoter       tight TRE promoter (fragment): Tet-responsive promoter PTight, consisting of seven tet operator sequences followed by the minimal CMV promoter
   3002..3021    +  promoter       tight TRE promoter (fragment): Tet-responsive promoter PTight, consisting of seven tet operator sequences followed by the minimal CMV promoter
   3023..3066    +  misc_feature   MCS (fragment): multiple cloning site
   3136..3414    +  CDS            SUMO2: human small ubiquitin-related modifier 2
   3433..3516    +  CDS            large T antigen (fragment): large T antigen from SV40 (simian virus 40)
   3539..3607    +  polyA_signal   SV40 poly(A) signal (fragment): SV40 polyadenylation signal
   3635..4845    +  promoter       UbC promoter: human ubiquitin C promoter
   4858..4891    +  protein_bind   loxP511: Cre-mediated recombination occurs in the 8-bp core sequence (GTATACAT). loxP511 sites are compatible with each other, but incompatible with wild-type loxP sites. Cre recombinase
   4898..5605    +  CDS            rtTA3: reverse tetracycline transactivator 3 activates expression from Tet-responsive promoters in the presence of doxycycline
   5606..5639    +  protein_bind   loxP511: Cre-mediated recombination occurs in the 8-bp core sequence (GTATACAT). loxP511 sites are compatible with each other, but incompatible with wild-type loxP sites. Cre recombinase
   5662..6234    +  misc_feature   IRES: internal ribosome entry site (IRES) of the encephalomyocarditis virus (EMCV)
   6243..6839    +  CDS            PuroR: puromycin N-acetyltransferase; pac from Streptomyces alboniger; confers resistance to puromycin
   6855..7443    +  misc_feature   WPRE: woodchuck hepatitis virus posttranscriptional regulatory element
   7460..7648    +  CDS            nef (fragment): NEF_HV1Z2 - Experimental evidence at protein level: Swiss-Prot protein existence level 1. Extracellular Nef protein targets CD4(+) T-lymphocytes for apoptosis by interacting with CXCR4 surface receptors. From Human immunodeficiency virus type 1 group M subtype D (isolate Z2/CDC-Z34) (HIV-1).
   7650..7883    +  LTR            3' LTR (ΔU3): self-inactivating 3' long terminal repeat (LTR) from HIV-1
   7990..8214    +  polyA_signal   bGH poly(A) signal: bovine growth hormone polyadenylation signal
   8218..8239    +  promoter       SV40 promoter (fragment): SV40 enhancer and early promoter
   8260..8688    +  rep_origin     f1 ori (sequence partly withheld): f1 bacteriophage origin of replication; arrow indicates direction of (+) strand synthesis
   8702..9031    +  promoter       SV40 promoter: SV40 enhancer and early promoter
   9080..10109   +  CDS            HygR (fragment): aminoglycoside phosphotransferase from E. coli; aph(4)-Ia; confers resistance to hygromycin
  10119..10244   +  CDS            ble (fragment): BLE_KLEPN - Experimental evidence at protein level: Swiss-Prot protein existence level 1. Binding protein with a strong affinity to the bleomycin family of antibiotics. Binds to CL990; an antimitotic-antibiotic compound. From Klebsiella pneumoniae.
  10239..10360   +  polyA_signal   SV40 poly(A) signal: SV40 polyadenylation signal
  10431..10453   -  protein_bind   lac operator (fragment): The lac repressor binds to the lac operator to inhibit transcription in E. coli. This inhibition can be relieved by adding lactose or isopropyl-β-D-thiogalactopyranoside (IPTG). lac repressor encoded by lacI
  10457..10487   -  promoter       lac promoter: promoter for the E. coli lac operon
  10502..10523   -  protein_bind   CAP binding site: CAP binding activates transcription in the presence of cAMP. E. coli catabolite activator protein
  10536..10628   -  CDS            lacI (fragment): lac repressor; lacI; The lac repressor binds to the lac operator to inhibit transcription in E. coli. This inhibition can be relieved by adding lactose or isopropyl-β-D-thiogalactopyranoside (IPTG).
  10811..11399   -  rep_origin     ori: high-copy-number ColE1/pMB1/pBR322/pUC origin of replication
  11570..12430   -  CDS            AmpR: β-lactamase; bla; confers resistance to ampicillin, carbenicillin, and related antibiotics
  12431..12535   -  promoter       AmpR promoter: bla
  12583..12717   +  polyA_signal   SV40 poly(A) signal: SV40 polyadenylation signal
  12884..329     +  CDS            nef (fragment) (across the origin): NEF_HV1BR - Experimental evidence at protein level: Swiss-Prot protein existence level 1. Extracellular Nef protein targets CD4(+) T-lymphocytes for apoptosis by interacting with CXCR4 surface receptors (PubMed:14990729). From Human immunodeficiency virus type 1 group M subtype B (isolate BRU/LAI) (HIV-1).
>Addgene plasmid #208043 | TRIPZ-bioGEF-SUMO2nc-PURO | addgene full sequence | sequence record 410267 | Addgene NGS Result
TGGAAGGGCTAATTCACTCCCAAAGAAGACAAGATATCCTTGATCTGTGGATCTACCACACACAAGGCTA
CTTCCCTGATTAGCAGAACTACACACCAGGGCCAGGGGTCAGATATCCACTGACCTTTGGATGGTGCTAC
AAGCTAGTACCAGTTGAGCCAGATAAGGTAGAAGAGGCCAATAAAGGAGAGAACACCAGCTTGTTACACC
CTGTGAGCCTGCATGGGATGGATGACCCGGAGAGAGAAGTGTTAGAGTGGAGGTTTGACAGCCGCCTAGC
ATTTCATCACGTGGCCCGAGAGCTGCATCCGGAGTACTTCAAGAACTGCTGATATCGAGCTTGCTACAAG
GGACTTTCCGCTGGGGACTTTCCAGGGAGGCGTGGCCTGGGCGGGACTGGGGAGTGGCGAGCCCTCAGAT
CCTGCATATAAGCAGCTGCTTTTTGCCTGTACTGGGTCTCTCTGGTTAGACCAGATCTGAGCCTGGGAGC
TCTCTGGCTAACTAGGGAACCCACTGCTTAAGCCTCAATAAAGCTTGCCTTGAGTGCTTCAAGTAGTGTG
TGCCCGTCTGTTGTGTGACTCTGGTAACTAGAGATCCCTCAGACCCTTTTAGTCAGTGTGGAAAATCTCT
AGCAGTGGCGCCCGAACAGGGACTTGAAAGCGAAAGGGAAACCAGAGGAGCTCTCTCGACGCAGGACTCG
GCTTGCTGAAGCGCGCACGGCAAGAGGCGAGGGGCGGCGACTGGTGAGTACGCCAAAAATTTTGACTAGC
GGAGGCTAGAAGGAGAGAGATGGGTGCGAGAGCGTCAGTATTAAGCGGGGGAGAATTAGATCGCGATGGG
AAAAAATTCGGTTAAGGCCAGGGGGAAAGAAAAAATATAAATTAAAACATATAGTATGGGCAAGCAGGGA
GCTAGAACGATTCGCAGTTAATCCTGGCCTGTTAGAAACATCAGAAGGCTGTAGACAAATACTGGGACAG
CTACAACCATCCCTTCAGACAGGATCAGAAGAACTTAGATCATTATATAATACAGTAGCAACCCTCTATT
GTGTGCATCAAAGGATAGAGATAAAAGACACCAAGGAAGCTTTAGACAAGATAGAGGAAGAGCAAAACAA
AAGTAAGACCACCGCACAGCAAGCGGCCGGCCGCTGATCTTCAGACCTGGAGGAGGAGATATGAGGGACA
ATTGGAGAAGTGAATTATATAAATATAAAGTAGTAAAAATTGAACCATTAGGAGTAGCACCCACCAAGGC
AAAGAGAAGAGTGGTGCAGAGAGAAAAAAGAGCAGTGGGAATAGGAGCTTTGTTCCTTGGGTTCTTGGGA
GCAGCAGGAAGCACTATGGGCGCAGCGTCAATGACGCTGACGGTACAGGCCAGACAATTATTGTCTGGTA
TAGTGCAGCAGCAGAACAATTTGCTGAGGGCTATTGAGGCGCAACAGCATCTGTTGCAACTCACAGTCTG
GGGCATCAAGCAGCTCCAGGCAAGAATCCTGGCTGTGGAAAGATACCTAAAGGATCAACAGCTCCTGGGG
ATTTGGGGTTGCTCTGGAAAACTCATTTGCACCACTGCTGTGCCTTGGAATGCTAGTTGGAGTAATAAAT
CTCTGGAACAGATTTGGAATCACACGACCTGGATGGAGTGGGACAGAGAAATTAACAATTACACAAGCTT
AATACACTCCTTAATTGAAGAATCGCAAAACCAGCAAGAAAAGAATGAACAAGAATTATTGGAATTAGAT
AAATGGGCAAGTTTGTGGAATTGGTTTAACATAACAAATTGGCTGTGGTATATAAAATTATTCATAATGA
TAGTAGGAGGCTTGGTAGGTTTAAGAATAGTTTTTGCTGTACTTTCTATAGTGAATAGAGTTAGGCAGGG
ATATTCACCATTATCGTTTCAGACCCACCTCCCAACCCCGAGGGGACCCGACAGGCCCGAAGGAATAGAA
GAAGAAGGTGGAGAGAGAGACAGAGACAGATCCATTCGATTAGTGAACGGATCGGCACTGCGTGCGCCAA
TTCTGCAGACAAATGGCAGTATTCATCCACAATTTTAAAAGAAAAGGGGGGATTGGGGGGTACAGTGCAG
GGGAAAGAATAGTAGACATAATAGCAACAGACATACAAACTAAAGAATTACAAAAACAAATTACAAAAAT
TCAAAATTTTCGGGTTTATTACAGGGACAGCAGAGATCCAGTTTGGTTAGTACCGGGCCCGCTCTAGTCC
GGAATCAGTCCTGCTCCTCGGCCACGAAGTGCACGCAGTTGCCGGCCGGGTCGCGCAGGGCGAACTCCCG
CCCCCACGGCTGCTCGCCGATCTCGGTCATGGCCGGCCCGGAGGCGTCCCGGAAGTTCGTGGACACGACC
TCCGACCACTCGGCGTACAGCTCGTCCAGGCCGCGCACCCACACCCAGGCCAGGGTGTTGTCCGGCACCA
CCTGGTCCTGGACCGCGCTGATGAACAGGGTCACGTCGTCCCGGACCACACCGGCGAAGTCGTCCTCCAC
GAAGTCCCGGGAGAACCCGAGCCGGTCGGTCCAGAACTCGACCGCTCCGGCGACGTCGCGCGCGGTGAGC
ACCGGAACGGCACTGGTCAACTTGGCCATGGTGGCCCTCCTATAGTGAGTCGTATTATACTATGCCGATA
TACTATGCCGATGATTAATTGTCAACACGTGCTGCAGGTCCGAGGTTCTAGACGAGTTTACTCCCTATCA
GTGATAGAGAACGATGTCGAGTTTACTCCCTATCAGTGATAGAGAACGTATGTCGAGTTTACTCCCTATC
AGTGATAGAGAACGTATGTCGAGTTTACTCCCTATCAGTGATAGAGAACGTATGTCGAGTTTATCCCTAT
CAGTGATAGAGAACGTATGTCGAGTTTACTCCCTATCAGTGATAGAGAACGTATGTCGAGGTAGGCGTGT
ACGGTGGGAGGCCTATATAAGCAGAGCTCGTTTAGTGAACCGTCAGATCGCACCGGTGCTGGTTTAGTGA
ACCGTCAGATCCGCTAGCGCTACCGGACTCAGATCTCGAGCTCAAGCTTCGAATTCGCCACCATGGGTTT
GAATGACATATTTGAAGCCCAGAAGATCGAGGGTGAGTTCGGCAGCGGCGAATTCATGGCCGACGAAAAG
CCCAAGGAAGGAGTCAAGACTGAGAACAACGATCATATTAATTTGAAGGTGGCGGGGCAGGATGGTTCTG
TGGTGCAGTTTAAGATTAAGAGGCATACACCACTTAGTAAACTAATGAAAGCCTATTGTGAACGACAGGG
ATTGTCAATGAGGCAGATCAGATTCCGATTTGACGGGCAACCAATCAATGAAACAGACACACCTGCACAG
TTGGAAATGGAGGATGAAGATACAATTGATGTGTTCCAACAGCCAACGGGAGGTTAAGCGGCCGCGACTC
TAGATCATAATCAGCCATACCACATTTGTAGAGGTTTTACTTGCTTTAAAAAACCTCCCACACCTCCCCC
TGAACCTGAAACATAAAATGAATGCAATTGTTGTTGTTAACTTGTTTATTGCAGCTTATAATGGTTACAA
ATAAAGCAATAGCATCACAAATTTCACAAATAAAGCACGCGTGGCCTCCGCGCCGGGTTTTGGCGCCTCC
GCGCCGGGTTTTGGCGCCTCCCGCGGGCGCCCCCCTCCTCACGGCGAGCGCTGCCACGTCAGACGAAGGG
CGCAGCGAGCGTCCTGATCCTTCCGCCCGGACGCTCAGGACAGCGGCCCGCTGCTCATAAGACTCGGCCT
TAGAACCCCAGTATCAGCAGAAGGACATTTTAGGACGGGACTTGGGTGACTCTAGGGCACTGGTTTTCTT
TCCAGAGAGCGGAACAGGCGAGGAAAAGTAGTCCCTTCTCGGCGATTCTGCGGAGGGATCTCCGTGGGGC
GGTGAACGCCGATGATTATATAAGGACGCGCCGGGTGTGGCACAGCTAGTTCCGTCGCAGCCGGGATTTG
GGTCGCGGTTCTTGTTTGTGGATCGCTGTGATCGTCACTTGGTGAGTAGCGGGCTGCTGGGCTGGCCGGG
GCTTTCGTGGCCGCCGGGCCGCTCGGTGGGACGGAAGCGTGTGGAGAGACCGCCAAGGGCTGTAGTCTGG
GTCCGCGAGCAAGGTTGCCCTGAACTGGGGGTTGGGGGGAGCGCAGCAAAATGGCGGCTGTTCCCGAGTC
TTGAATGGAAGACGCTTGTGAGGCGGGCTGTGAGGTCGTTGAAACAAGGTGGGGGGCATGGTGGGCGGCA
AGAACCCAAGGTCTTGAGGCCTTCGCTAATGCGGGAAAGCTCTTATTCGGGTGAGATGGGCTGGGGCACC
ATCTGGGGACCCTGACGTGAAGTTTGTCACTGACTGGAGAACTCGGTTTGTCGTCTGTTGCGGGGGCGGC
AGTTATGGCGGTGCCGTTGGGCAGTGCACCCGTACCTTTGGGAGCGCGCGCCCTCGTCGTGTCGTGACGT
CACCCGTTCTGTTGGCTTATAATGCAGGGTGGGGCCACCTGCCGGTAGGTGTGCGGTAGGCTTTTCTCCG
TCGCAGGACGCAGGGTTCGGGCCTAGGGTAGGCTCTCCTGAATCGACAGGCGCCGGACCTCTGGTGAGGG
GAGGGATAAGTGAGGCGTCAGTTTCTTTGGTCGGTTTTATGTACCTATCTTCTTAAGTAGCTGAAGCTCC
GGTTTTGAACTATGCGCTCGGGGTTGGCGAGTGTGTTTTGTGAAGTTTTTTAGGCACCTTTTGAAATGTA
ATCATTTGGGTCAATATGTAATTTTCAGTGTTAGACTAGTAAATTGTCCGCTAAATTCTGGCCGTTTTTG
GCTTTTTTGTTAGACGCTAGCGGATCCATAACTTCGTATAGTATACATTATACGAAGTTATGCCACCATG
TCTAGGCTGGACAAGAGCAAAGTCATAAACGGAGCTCTGGAATTACTCAATGGTGTCGGTATCGAAGGCC
TGACGACAAGGAAACTCGCTCAAAAGCTGGGAGTTGAGCAGCCTACCCTGTACTGGCACGTGAAGAACAA
GCGGGCCCTGCTCGATGCCCTGCCAATCGAGATGCTGGACAGGCATCATACCCACTTCTGCCCCCTGGAA
GGCGAGTCATGGCAAGACTTTCTGCGGAACAACGCCAAGTCATACCGCTGTGCTCTCCTCTCACATCGCG
ACGGGGCTAAAGTGCATCTCGGCACCCGCCCAACAGAGAAACAGTACGAAACCCTGGAAAATCAGCTCGC
GTTCCTGTGTCAGCAAGGCTTCTCCCTGGAGAACGCACTGTACGCTCTGTCCGCCGTGGGCCACTTTACA
CTGGGCTGCGTATTGGAGGAACAGGAGCATCAAGTAGCAAAAGAGGAAAGAGAGACACCTACCACCGATT
CTATGCCCCCACTTCTGAGACAAGCAATTGAGCTGTTCGACCGGCAGGGAGCCGAACCTGCCTTCCTTTT
CGGCCTGGAACTAATCATATGTGGCCTGGAGAAACAGCTAAAGTGCGAAAGCGGCGGGCCGACCGACGCC
CTTGACGATTTTGACTTAGACATGCTCCCAGCCGATGCCCTTGACGATTTTGACCTTGACATGCTCCCCG
GGTAAATAACTTCGTATAGTATACATTATACGAAGTTATGGATCCGCGGCCGCAAATTCCGCCCCTCTCC
CTCCCCCCCCCCTAACGTTACTGGCCGAAGCCGCTTGGAATAAGGCCGGTGTGCGTTTGTCTATATGTTA
TTTTCCACCATATTGCCGTCTTTTGGCAATGTGAGGGCCCGGAAACCTGGCCCTGTCTTCTTGACGAGCA
TTCCTAGGGGTCTTTCCCCTCTCGCCAAAGGAATGCAAGGTCTGTTGAATGTCGTGAAGGAAGCAGTTCC
TCTGGAAGCTTCTTGAAGACAAACAACGTCTGTAGCGACCCTTTGCAGGCAGCGGAACCCCCCACCTGGC
GACAGGTGCCTCTGCGGCCAAAAGCCACGTGTATAAGATACACCTGCAAAGGCGGCACAACCCCAGTGCC
ACGTTGTGAGTTGGATAGTTGTGGAAAGAGTCAAATGGCTCTCCTCAAGCGTATTCAACAAGGGGCTGAA
GGATGCCCAGAAGGTACCCCATTGTATGGGATCTGATCTGGGGCCTCGGTGCACATGCTTTACATGTGTT
TAGTCGAGGTTAAAAAAACGTCTAGGCCCCCCGAACCACGGGGACGTGGTTTTCCTTTGAAAAACACGAT
AATACCATGGCCACCGAGTACAAGCCCACGGTGCGCCTCGCCACCCGCGACGACGTCCCCCGGGCCGTAC
GCACCCTCGCCGCCGCGTTCGCCGACTACCCCGCCACGCGCCACACCGTCGACCCGGACCGCCACATCGA
GCGGGTCACCGAGCTGCAAGAACTCTTCCTCACGCGCGTCGGGCTCGACATCGGCAAGGTGTGGGTCGCG
GACGACGGCGCCGCGGTGGCGGTCTGGACCACGCCGGAGAGCGTCGAAGCGGGGGCGGTGTTCGCCGAGA
TCGGCTCGCGCATGGCCGAGTTGAGCGGTTCCCGGCTGGCCGCGCAGCAACAGATGGAAGGCCTCCTGGC
GCCGCACCGGCCCAAGGAGCCCGCGTGGTTCCTGGCCACCGTCGGCGTCTCGCCCGACCACCAGGGCAAG
GGTCTGGGCAGCGCCGTCGTGCTCCCCGGAGTGGAGGCGGCCGAGCGCGCTGGGGTGCCCGCCTTCCTGG
AGACCTCCGCGCCCCGCAACCTCCCCTTCTACGAGCGGCTCGGCTTCACCGTCACCGCCGACGTCGAGGT
GCCCGAAGGACCGCGCACCTGGTGCATGACCCGCAAGCCCGGTGCCTGAGTTCGCGTCTGGAACAATCAA
CCTCTGGATTACAAAATTTGTGAAAGATTGACTGGTATTCTTAACTATGTTGCTCCTTTTACGCTATGTG
GATACGCTGCTTTAATGCCTTTGTATCATGCTATTGCTTCCCGTATGGCTTTCATTTTCTCCTCCTTGTA
TAAATCCTGGTTGCTGTCTCTTTATGAGGAGTTGTGGCCCGTTGTCAGGCAACGTGGCGTGGTGTGCACT
GTGTTTGCTGACGCAACCCCCACTGGTTGGGGCATTGCCACCACCTGTCAGCTCCTTTCCGGGACTTTCG
CTTTCCCCCTCCCTATTGCCACGGCGGAACTCATCGCCGCCTGCCTTGCCCGCTGCTGGACAGGGGCTCG
GCTGTTGGGCACTGACAATTCCGTGGTGTTGTCGGGGAAGCTGACGTCCTTTCCATGGCTGCTCGCCTGT
GTTGCCACCTGGATTCTGCGCGGGACGTCCTTCTGCTACGTCCCTTCGGCCCTCAATCCAGCGGACCTTC
CTTCCCGCGGCCTGCTGCCGGCTCTGCGGCCTCTTCCGCGTCTTCGCCTTCGCCCTCAGACGAGTCGGAT
CTCCCTTTGGGCCGCCTCCCCGCCTGGAATTAATTCTGCAGTCGAGACCTAGAAAAACATGGAGCAATCA
CAAGTAGCAATACAGCAGCTACCAATGCTGATTGTGCCTGGCTAGAAGCACAAGAGGAGGAGGAGGTGGG
TTTTCCAGTCACACCTCAGGTACCTTTAAGACCAATGACTTACAAGGCAGCTGTAGATCTTAGCCACTTT
TTAAAAGAAAAGAGGGGACTGGAAGGGCTAATTCACTCCCAACGAAGACAAGATCTGCTTTTTGCTTGTA
CTGGGTCTCTCTGGTTAGACCAGATCTGAGCCTGGGAGCTCTCTGGCTAACTAGGGAACCCACTGCTTAA
GCCTCAATAAAGCTTGCCTTGAGTGCTTCAAGTAGTGTGTGCCCGTCTGTTGTGTGACTCTGGTAACTAG
AGATCCCTCAGACCCTTTTAGTCAGTGTGGAAAATCTCTAGCAGTAGTAGTTCATGTCATCTTATTATTC
AGTATTTATAACTTGCAAAGAAATGAATATCAGAGAGTGAGAGGCCTTGACATTGTTTAAACCCGCTGAT
CAGCCTCGACTGTGCCTTCTAGTTGCCAGCCATCTGTTGTTTGCCCCTCCCCCGTGCCTTCCTTGACCCT
GGAAGGTGCCACTCCCACTGTCCTTTCCTAATAAAATGAGGAAATTGCATCGCATTGTCTGAGTAGGTGT
CATTCTATTCTGGGGGGTGGGGTGGGGCAGGACAGCAAGGGGGAGGATTGGGAAGACAATAGCAGGCATG
CTGGGGATGCGGTGGGCTCTATGGCTTCTGAGGCGGAAAGAACCAGCTGGGGCTCTAGGGGGTATCCCC
[124 nt withheld, positions 8260-8383]
C
[91 nt withheld, positions 8385-8475]
A
[49 nt withheld, positions 8477-8525]
CCTTTGACGTTGGAGTCCACGTTCTTT
[37 nt withheld, positions 8553-8589]
ACCCTATCTCGGTCTATTCTTTTGATTTATAAGGGATTTTGCCGATTTCGGCCTATTGGTTAAAAAATGA
GCTGATTTAACAAAAATTTAACGCGAATTAATTCTGTGGAATGTGTGTCAGTTAGGGTGTGGAAAGTCCC
CAGGCTCCCCAGCAGGCAGAAGTATGCAAAGCATGCATCTCAATTAGTCAGCAACCAGGTGTGGAAAGTC
CCCAGGCTCCCCAGCAGGCAGAAGTATGCAAAGCATGCATCTCAATTAGTCAGCAACCATAGTCCCGCCC
CTAACTCCGCCCATCCCGCCCCTAACTCCGCCCAGTTCCGCCCATTCTCCGCCCCATGGCTGACTAATTT
TTTTTATTTATGCAGAGGCCGAGGCCGCCTCTGCCTCTGAGCTATTCCAGAAGTAGTGAGGAGGCTTTTT
TGGAGGCCTAGGCTTTTGCAAAAAGCTCCCGGGAGCTTGTATATCCATTTTCGGATCTGATCAGCACGTG
ATGAAAAAGCCTGAACTCACCGCGACGTCTGTCGAGAAGTTTCTGATCGAAAAGTTCGACAGCGTCTCCG
ACCTGATGCAGCTCTCGGAGGGCGAAGAATCTCGTGCTTTCAGCTTCGATGTAGGAGGGCGTGGATATGT
CCTGCGGGTAAATAGCTGCGCCGATGGTTTCTACAAAGATCGTTATGTTTATCGGCACTTTGCATCGGCC
GCGCTCCCGATTCCGGAAGTGCTTGACATTGGGGAATTAATTCAGCGAGAGCCTGACCTATTGCATCTCC
CGCCGTGCACAGGGTGTCACGTTGCAAGACCTGCCTGAAACCGAACTGCCCGCTGTTCTGCAGCCGGTCG
CGGAGGCCATGGATGCGATCGCTGCGGCCGATCTTAGCCAGACGAGCGGGTTCGGCCCATTCGGACCGCA
AGGAATCGGTCAATACACTACATGGCGTGATTTCATATGCGCGATTGCTGATCCCCATGTGTATCACTGG
CAAACTGTGATGGACGACACCGTCAGTGCGTCCGTCGCGCAGGCTCTCGATGAGCTGATGCTTTGGGCCG
AGGACTGCCCCGAAGTCCGGCACCTCGTGCACGCGGATTTCGGCTCCAACAATGTCCTGACGGACAATGG
CCGCATAACAGCGGTCATTGACTGGAGCGAGGCGATGTTCGGGGATTCCCAATACGAGGTCGCCAACATC
TTCTTCTGGAGGCCGTGGTTGGCTTGTATGGAGCAGCAGACGCGCTACTTCGAGCGGAGGCATCCGGAGC
TTGCAGGATCGCCGCGGCTCCGGGCGTATATGCTCCGCATTGGTCTTGACCAACTCTATCAGAGCTTGGT
TGACGGCAATTTCGATGATGCAGCTTGGGCGCAGGGTCGATGCGACGCAATCGTCCGATCCGGAGCCGGG
ACTGTCGGGCGTACACAAATCGCCCGCAGAAGCGCGGCCGTCTGGACCGATGGCTGTGTAGAAGTACTCG
CCGATAGTGGAAACCGACGCCCCAGCACTCGTCCGAGGGCAAAGGAATAGCACGTGCTACGAGATTTCGA
TTCCACCGCCGCCTTCTATGAAAGGTTGGGCTTCGGAATCGTTTTCCGGGACGCCGGCTGGATGATCCTC
CAGCGCGGGGATCTCATGCTGGAGTTCTTCGCCCACCCCAACTTGTTTATTGCAGCTTATAATGGTTACA
AATAAAGCAATAGCATCACAAATTTCACAAATAAAGCATTTTTTTCACTGCATTCTAGTTGTGGTTTGTC
CAAACTCATCAATGTATCTTATCATGTCTGTATACCGTCGACCTCTAGCTAGAGCTTGGCGTAATCATGG
TCATAGCTGTTTCCTGTGTGAAATTGTTATCCGCTCACAATTCCACACAACATACGAGCCGGAAGCATAA
AGTGTAAAGCCTGGGGTGCCTAATGAGTGAGCTAACTCACATTAATTGCGTTGCGCTCACTGCCCGCTTT
CCAGTCGGGAAACCTGTCGTGCCAGCTGCATTAATGAATCGGCCAACGCGCGGGGAGAGGCGGTTTGCGT
ATTGGGCGCTCTTCCGCTTCCTCGCTCACTGACTCGCTGCGCTCGGTCGTTCGGCTGCGGCGAGCGGTAT
CAGCTCACTCAAAGGCGGTAATACGGTTATCCACAGAATCAGGGGATAACGCAGGAAAGAACATGTGAGC
AAAAGGCCAGCAAAAGGCCAGGAACCGTAAAAAGGCCGCGTTGCTGGCGTTTTTCCATAGGCTCCGCCCC
CCTGACGAGCATCACAAAAATCGACGCTCAAGTCAGAGGTGGCGAAACCCGACAGGACTATAAAGATACC
AGGCGTTTCCCCCTGGAAGCTCCCTCGTGCGCTCTCCTGTTCCGACCCTGCCGCTTACCGGATACCTGTC
CGCCTTTCTCCCTTCGGGAAGCGTGGCGCTTTCTCATAGCTCACGCTGTAGGTATCTCAGTTCGGTGTAG
GTCGTTCGCTCCAAGCTGGGCTGTGTGCACGAACCCCCCGTTCAGCCCGACCGCTGCGCCTTATCCGGTA
ACTATCGTCTTGAGTCCAACCCGGTAAGACACGACTTATCGCCACTGGCAGCAGCCACTGGTAACAGGAT
TAGCAGAGCGAGGTATGTAGGCGGTGCTACAGAGTTCTTGAAGTGGTGGCCTAACTACGGCTACACTAGA
AGAACAGTATTTGGTATCTGCGCTCTGCTGAAGCCAGTTACCTTCGGAAAAAGAGTTGGTAGCTCTTGAT
CCGGCAAACAAACCACCGCTGGTAGCGGTGGTTTTTTTGTTTGCAAGCAGCAGATTACGCGCAGAAAAAA
AGGATCTCAAGAAGATCCTTTGATCTTTTCTACGGGGTCTGACGCTCAGTGGAACGAAAACTCACGTTAA
GGGATTTTGGTCATGAGATTATCAAAAAGGATCTTCACCTAGATCCTTTTAAATTAAAAATGAAGTTTTA
AATCAATCTAAAGTATATATGAGTAAACTTGGTCTGACAGTTACCAATGCTTAATCAGTGAGGCACCTAT
CTCAGCGATCTGTCTATTTCGTTCATCCATAGTTGCCTGACTCCCCGTCGTGTAGATAACTACGATACGG
GAGGGCTTACCATCTGGCCCCAGTGCTGCAATGATACCGCGAGACCCACGCTCACCGGCTCCAGATTTAT
CAGCAATAAACCAGCCAGCCGGAAGGGCCGAGCGCAGAAGTGGTCCTGCAACTTTATCCGCCTCCATCCA
GTCTATTAATTGTTGCCGGGAAGCTAGAGTAAGTAGTTCGCCAGTTAATAGTTTGCGCAACGTTGTTGCC
ATTGCTACAGGCATCGTGGTGTCACGCTCGTCGTTTGGTATGGCTTCATTCAGCTCCGGTTCCCAACGAT
CAAGGCGAGTTACATGATCCCCCATGTTGTGCAAAAAAGCGGTTAGCTCCTTCGGTCCTCCGATCGTTGT
CAGAAGTAAGTTGGCCGCAGTGTTATCACTCATGGTTATGGCAGCACTGCATAATTCTCTTACTGTCATG
CCATCCGTAAGATGCTTTTCTGTGACTGGTGAGTACTCAACCAAGTCATTCTGAGAATAGTGTATGCGGC
GACCGAGTTGCTCTTGCCCGGCGTCAATACGGGATAATACCGCGCCACATAGCAGAACTTTAAAAGTGCT
CATCATTGGAAAACGTTCTTCGGGGCGAAAACTCTCAAGGATCTTACCGCTGTTGAGATCCAGTTCGATG
TAACCCACTCGTGCACCCAACTGATCTTCAGCATCTTTTACTTTCACCAGCGTTTCTGGGTGAGCAAAAA
CAGGAAGGCAAAATGCCGCAAAAAAGGGAATAAGGGCGACACGGAAATGTTGAATACTCATACTCTTCCT
TTTTCAATATTATTGAAGCATTTATCAGGGTTATTGTCTCATGAGCGGATACATATTTGAATGTATTTAG
AAAAATAAACAAATAGGGGTTCCGCGCACATTTCCCCGAAAAGTGCCACCTGACGTCGACGGATCGGGAG
ATCAACTTGTTTATTGCAGCTTATAATGGTTACAAATAAAGCAATAGCATCACAAATTTCACAAATAAAG
CATTTTTTTCACTGCATTCTAGTTGTGGTTTGTCCAAACTCATCAATGTATCTTATCATGTCTGGATCAA
CTGGATAACTCAAGCTAACCAAAATCATCCCAAACTTCCCACCCCATACCCTATTACCACTGCCAATTAC
CTGTGGTTTCATTTACTCTAAACCTGTGATTCCTCTGAATTATTTTCATTTTAAAGAAATTGTATTTGTT
AAATATGTACTACAAACTTAGTAGT
